Addgene plasmid #220662: AiP1695 - pAAV-AiE2370m-minBG-SYFP2-WPRE-BGHpA
Purpose: AiE2370m is an enhancer sequence, designed to drive AAV-mediated transgene expression in specific populations of brain cells
Depositing lab: Allen Institute for Brain Science & Bosiljka Tasic. Depositing organization: Allen Institute. Publication: A suite of enhancer AAVs and transgenic mouse lines for genetic access to cortical cell types. Ben-Simon Y, Hooper M, Narayan S, Daigle TL, Dwivedi D, Way SW, Oster A, Stafford DA, Mich JK, Taormina MJ, Martinez RA, Opitz-Araya X, Roth JR, Alexander JR, Allen S, Amster A, Arbuckle J, Ayala A, Baker PM, Bakken TE, Barcelli T, Barta S, Bendrick J, Bertagnolli D, Bielstein C, Bishwakarma P, Bowlus J, Boyer G, Brouner K, Casian B, Casper T, Chakka AB, Chakrabarty R, Chance RK, Chavan S, Clark M, Colbert K, Collman F, Daniel S, Departee M, DiValentin P, Donadio N, Dotson N, Egdorf T, Fliss T, Gabitto M, Garcia J, Gary A, Gasperini M, Gloe J, Goldy J, Gore BB, Graybuck L, Greisman N, Haeseleer F, Halterman C, Haradon Z, Hastings SD, Helback O, Ho W, Hockemeyer D, Huang C, Huff S, Hunker A, Johansen N, Jones D, Juneau Z, Kalmbach B, Kannan M, Khem S, Kussick E, Kutsal R, Larsen R, Lee C, Lee AY, Leibly M, Lenz GH, Li S, Liang E, Lusk N, Madigan Z, Malloy J, Malone J, McCue R, Melchor J, Mollenkopf T, Moosman S, Morin E, Newman D, Ng L, Ngo K, Omstead V, Otto S, Oyama A, Pena N, Pham T, Phillips E, Pom CA, Potekhina L, Ransford S, Ray PL, Rette D, Reynoldson C, Rimorin C, Rocha D, Ruiz A, Sanchez REA, Sawyer L, Sedeno-Cortes A, Sevigny JP, Shapovalova N, Shepard N, Shulga L, Sigler AR, Siverts L, Soliman S, Somasundaram S, Staats B, Stewart K, Szelenyi E, Tieu M, Trader C, Tran A, van Velthoven CTJ, Walker M, Wang Y, Weed N, Wirthlin M, Wood T, Wynalda B, Yao Z, Zhou T, Ariza J, Dee N, Reding M, Ronellenfitch K, Mufti S, Sunkin SM, Smith KA, Esposito L, Waters J, Thyagarajan B, Yao S, Lein ES, Zeng H, Levi BP, Ngai J, Ting JT, Tasic B. Cell. 2025 May 16:S0092-8674(25)00513-6. doi: 10.1016/j.cell.2025.05.002. PubMed 40403729.
Backbone
  Vector backbone: pAAV2
  Vector type: AAV
Growth in bacteria
  Bacterial resistance: Ampicillin, 100 μg/mL
  Growth temperature: 37°C
  Growth strain: NEB Stable
  Copy number: High Copy
Gene/Insert
  Gene/Insert name: SYFP2
  Species: Synthetic
  Promoter: minBG
  Cloning method: Gibson Cloning
Terms and licenses: Academic/Nonprofit Terms; Industry Terms: Not Available to Industry
Depositor comments: 5' Cloning Site: MluI (not destroyed), 3' Cloning Site: SgrAI (not destroyed). Please visit https://doi.org/10.1101/2024.06.10.597244 for bioRxiv preprint.
How to cite: AiP1695 - pAAV-AiE2370m-minBG-SYFP2-WPRE-BGHpA was a gift from Allen Institute for Brain Science & Bosiljka Tasic (Addgene plasmid # 220662 ; http://n2t.net/addgene:220662 ; RRID:Addgene_220662)
