[The description below was written by a language model from this plasmid's Addgene catalogue record and pLannotate feature annotations shown in this document.]
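Description:
AiP1695 - pAAV-AiE2370m-minBG-SYFP2-WPRE-BGHpA is an AAV transfer (cis) plasmid built on a pAAV2 backbone, intended for packaging a recombinant AAV genome that reports the activity of a candidate brain enhancer. In bacteria it is maintained as a high-copy plasmid through a ColE1/pUC-type origin and selected with ampicillin via the β-lactamase gene and its native promoter. An f1 phage origin and small remnants of pBR322 bom and rop sequences are also present in the backbone. The roughly 4.9 kb sequence carries AAV2 inverted terminal repeats flanking the expression cassette. The downstream ITR is annotated in full, while the upstream one is detected only as short fragments, which may reflect the difficulty of sequencing or annotating these repeats rather than a true truncation.

Between the ITRs, the AiE2370m enhancer sits upstream of a minimal beta-globin promoter (minBG), which on its own has little activity and so depends on the enhancer for cell-type-specific transcription. Neither element is annotated in the feature table, but they presumably occupy the unannotated region ahead of the reporter. This drives SYFP2, a rapidly maturing monomeric yellow fluorescent protein derived from Aequorea victoria. The WPRE annotated after it appears as two partial segments, suggesting a shortened version of this element, which boosts transcript stability and expression. A bovine growth hormone polyadenylation signal terminates the transcript. The retained MluI and SgrAI cloning sites were recorded as the cloning sites for the Gibson-assembled insert. The construct belongs to a collection of enhancer AAVs for genetic access to cortical cell types, with fluorescence labelling the targeted brain cell populations. The record does not state which population AiE2370m targets.
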