Features (pLannotate 1.2.2; 14 found; start..end, strand, type, name):
     12..39      +  repeat_region  AAV2 ITR (fragment): inverted terminal repeat of adeno-associated virus serotype 2 inverted
     68..95      +  repeat_region  AAV2 ITR (fragment): inverted terminal repeat of adeno-associated virus serotype 2 inverted
    899..1615    +  CDS            SYFP2: SYFP2 is a basic (constitutively fluorescent) yellow fluorescent protein published in 2006, derived from Aequorea victoria. It is reported to be a very rapidly-maturing monomer with moderate acid sensitivity.
   1655..1812    +  misc_feature   WPRE (fragment): woodchuck hepatitis virus posttranscriptional regulatory element
   1818..1898    +  misc_feature   WPRE (fragment): woodchuck hepatitis virus posttranscriptional regulatory element
   1915..2026    +  polyA_signal   bGH poly(A) signal: bovine growth hormone polyadenylation signal
   2144..2284    +  repeat_region  AAV2 ITR: inverted terminal repeat of adeno-associated virus serotype 2 inverted
   2289..2340    -  misc_feature   bom (fragment): basis of mobility region from pBR322
   2359..2814    +  rep_origin     f1 ori (sequence partly withheld): f1 bacteriophage origin of replication; arrow indicates direction of (+) strand synthesis
   2815..2864    -  misc_feature   bom (fragment): basis of mobility region from pBR322
   2966..3001    -  CDS            rop (fragment): Rop protein, which maintains plasmids at low copy number; rop
   3096..3200    +  promoter       AmpR promoter: bla
   3201..4061    +  CDS            AmpR: β-lactamase; bla; confers resistance to ampicillin, carbenicillin, and related antibiotics
   4232..4820    +  rep_origin     ori: high-copy-number ColE1/pMB1/pBR322/pUC origin of replication
>Addgene plasmid #220662 | AiP1695 - pAAV-AiE2370m-minBG-SYFP2-WPRE-BGHpA | addgene full sequence | sequence record 462676 | Addgene NGS Result
CCTGCAGGCAGCTGCGCGCTCGCTCGCTCACTGAGGCCGCCCGGGCGTCGGGCGACCTTTGGTCGCCCGG
CCTCAGTGAGCGAGCGAGCGCGCAGAGAGGGAGTGGCCAACTCCATCACTAGGGGTTCCTGCGGCCGCAC
GCGTTGTAAGAGTAATAATCGATGCATCTGACAATTTAAGAGGGAGCAAAACCAAACCCAACCAGCTAGT
GCTGATTTTAAAAACATTACCTAGCCTGCTTGATACCCGAGGATTCTCAGTTCCTGTTTATCATGCACAC
TTGTGGCTTTGAATGTTGCTCTATTACCCAGGACAAAATAGCACTCTAACTGCACTTAACATTTTGAGTG
ATTTTCTAATCTCTTTTCCTCTCTAATTAGTTACTCTGCCATTAATCAAACAAAAAAAAAATGGTATGTA
GGTCTCAGCCAACATTGAGCTGAAAGCATGAGACCAAGCTTCTATTTCTAGTCAAGATATTATTCATAAT
CCTTCAGTGAGAGCTATCTGGGCTGACACACGCAGCCATTTCTGTTAGGTTACTTTGTATTTAAATTTGT
CTGCTTATGAAACAGACTGATGAACTCAATATAGGTGAAGTATACTTTCAGGACAACAGATGTGAGTTCC
CATGTCTGCAATAACTCAGGGATTTTTTTAATAAAAGAATATTTTCTGTGTATAGGATTTGCCTTCTTTT
TTTAAAGATCTATCTATCTATCTATCTATCTATCTATCTATCTATCTATCTATTTAATGTAAGTACACTG
TAGCTGTCTTCAGATACCCAAGAAGAGCGGAGCTCGGGCTGGGCATAAAAGTCAGGGCAGAGCCATCTAT
TGCTTACATTTGCTTCTGGGATCCAGATCTTTCGAAGCTAGCGCTACCGGTCGCCACCATGGTGAGCAAG
GGCGAGGAGCTGTTCACCGGGGTGGTGCCCATCCTGGTCGAGCTGGACGGCGACGTAAACGGCCACAAGT
TCAGCGTGTCCGGCGAGGGCGAGGGCGATGCCACCTACGGCAAGCTGACCCTGAAGCTGATCTGCACCAC
CGGCAAGCTGCCCGTGCCCTGGCCCACCCTCGTGACCACCCTGGGCTACGGCGTGCAGTGCTTCGCCCGC
TACCCCGACCACATGAAGCAGCACGACTTCTTCAAGTCCGCCATGCCCGAAGGCTACGTCCAGGAGCGCA
CCATCTTCTTCAAGGACGACGGCAACTACAAGACCCGCGCCGAGGTGAAGTTCGAGGGCGACACCCTGGT
GAACCGCATCGAGCTGAAGGGCATCGACTTCAAGGAGGACGGCAACATCCTGGGGCACAAGCTGGAGTAC
AACTACAACAGCCACAACGTCTATATCACCGCCGACAAGCAGAAGAACGGCATCAAGGCCAACTTCAAGA
TCCGCCACAACATCGAGGACGGCGGCGTGCAGCTCGCCGACCACTACCAGCAGAACACCCCCATCGGCGA
CGGCCCCGTGCTGCTGCCCGACAACCACTACCTGAGCTACCAGTCCAAGCTGAGCAAAGACCCCAACGAG
AAGCGCGATCACATGGTCCTGCTGGAGTTCGTGACCGCCGCCGGGATCACTCTCGGCATGGACGAGCTGT
ACAAGTAAGTCGACGGCGCGCCGCGGCCGCGAATTCGATATCATAATCAACCTCTGGATTACAAAATTTG
TGAAAGATTGACTGGTATTCTTAACTATGTTGCTCCTTTTACGCTATGTGGATACGCTGCTTTAATGCCT
TTGTATCATGCTATTGCTTCCCGTATGGCTTTCATTTTCTCCTCCTTGTATAAATCCTGGTTAGTTCTTG
CCACGGCGGAACTCATCGCCGCCTGCCTTGCCCGCTGCTGGACAGGGGCTCGGCTGTTGGGCACTGACAA
TTCCGTGGCTCGAGAGATCTTCGACTGTGCCTTCTAGTTGCCAGCCATCTGTTGTTTGCCCCTCCCCCGT
GCCTTCCTTGACCCTGGAAGGTGCCACTCCCACTGTCCTTTCCTAATAAAATGAGGAAATTGCATCGCAT
TGTCTGAGTAGGTGTCATTCTATTCTGGGGGGTGGGGTGGGGCAGGACAGCAAGGGGGAGGATTGGGAAG
ACAATAGCAGGCATGAGATCTCACGTGCGGACCGAGCGGCCGCAGGAACCCCTAGTGATGGAGTTGGCCA
CTCCCTCTCTGCGCGCTCGCTCGCTCACTGAGGCCGGGCGACCAAAGGTCGCCCGACGCCCGGGCTTTGC
CCGGGCGGCCTCAGTGAGCGAGCGAGCGCGCAGCTGCCTGCAGGGGCGCCTGATGCGGTATTTTCTCCTT
ACGCATCTGTGCGGTATTTCACACCGCATA
[95 nt withheld, positions 2341-2435]
T
[46 nt withheld, positions 2437-2482]
C
[141 nt withheld, positions 2484-2624]
CCTTTGACGTTGGAGTCCACGTTCTTT
[37 nt withheld, positions 2652-2688]
ACTCTATCTCGGGCTATTCTTTTGATTTATAAGGGATTTTGCCGATTTCGGTCTATTGGTTAAAAAATGA
GCTGATTTAACAAAAATTTAACGCGAATTTTAACAAAATATTAACGTTTACAATTTTATGGTGCACTCTC
AGTACAATCTGCTCTGATGCCGCATAGTTAAGCCAGCCCCGACACCCGCCAACACCCGCTGACGCGCCCT
GACGGGCTTGTCTGCTCCCGGCATCCGCTTACAGACAAGCTGTGACCGTCTCCGGGAGCTGCATGTGTCA
GAGGTTTTCACCGTCATCACCGAAACGCGCGAGACGAAAGGGCCTCGTGATACGCCTATTTTTATAGGTT
AATGTCATGATAATAATGGTTTCTTAGACGTCAGGTGGCACTTTTCGGGGAAATGTGCGCGGAACCCCTA
TTTGTTTATTTTTCTAAATACATTCAAATATGTATCCGCTCATGAGACAATAACCCTGATAAATGCTTCA
ATAATATTGAAAAAGGAAGAGTATGAGTATTCAACATTTCCGTGTCGCCCTTATTCCCTTTTTTGCGGCA
TTTTGCCTTCCTGTTTTTGCTCACCCAGAAACGCTGGTGAAAGTAAAAGATGCTGAAGATCAGTTGGGTG
CACGAGTGGGTTACATCGAACTGGATCTCAACAGCGGTAAGATCCTTGAGAGTTTTCGCCCCGAAGAACG
TTTTCCAATGATGAGCACTTTTAAAGTTCTGCTATGTGGCGCGGTATTATCCCGTATTGACGCCGGGCAA
GAGCAACTCGGTCGCCGCATACACTATTCTCAGAATGACTTGGTTGAGTACTCACCAGTCACAGAAAAGC
ATCTTACGGATGGCATGACAGTAAGAGAATTATGCAGTGCTGCCATAACCATGAGTGATAACACTGCGGC
CAACTTACTTCTGACAACGATCGGAGGACCGAAGGAGCTAACCGCTTTTTTGCACAACATGGGGGATCAT
GTAACTCGCCTTGATCGTTGGGAACCGGAGCTGAATGAAGCCATACCAAACGACGAGCGTGACACCACGA
TGCCTGTAGCAATGGCAACAACGTTGCGCAAACTATTAACTGGCGAACTACTTACTCTAGCTTCCCGGCA
ACAATTAATAGACTGGATGGAGGCGGATAAAGTTGCAGGACCACTTCTGCGCTCGGCCCTTCCGGCTGGC
TGGTTTATTGCTGATAAATCTGGAGCCGGTGAGCGTGGGTCTCGCGGTATCATTGCAGCACTGGGGCCAG
ATGGTAAGCCCTCCCGTATCGTAGTTATCTACACGACGGGGAGTCAGGCAACTATGGATGAACGAAATAG
ACAGATCGCTGAGATAGGTGCCTCACTGATTAAGCATTGGTAACTGTCAGACCAAGTTTACTCATATATA
CTTTAGATTGATTTAAAACTTCATTTTTAATTTAAAAGGATCTAGGTGAAGATCCTTTTTGATAATCTCA
TGACCAAAATCCCTTAACGTGAGTTTTCGTTCCACTGAGCGTCAGACCCCGTAGAAAAGATCAAAGGATC
TTCTTGAGATCCTTTTTTTCTGCGCGTAATCTGCTGCTTGCAAACAAAAAAACCACCGCTACCAGCGGTG
GTTTGTTTGCCGGATCAAGAGCTACCAACTCTTTTTCCGAAGGTAACTGGCTTCAGCAGAGCGCAGATAC
CAAATACTGTTCTTCTAGTGTAGCCGTAGTTAGGCCACCACTTCAAGAACTCTGTAGCACCGCCTACATA
CCTCGCTCTGCTAATCCTGTTACCAGTGGCTGCTGCCAGTGGCGATAAGTCGTGTCTTACCGGGTTGGAC
TCAAGACGATAGTTACCGGATAAGGCGCAGCGGTCGGGCTGAACGGGGGGTTCGTGCACACAGCCCAGCT
TGGAGCGAACGACCTACACCGAACTGAGATACCTACAGCGTGAGCTATGAGAAAGCGCCACGCTTCCCGA
AGGGAGAAAGGCGGACAGGTATCCGGTAAGCGGCAGGGTCGGAACAGGAGAGCGCACGAGGGAGCTTCCA
GGGGGAAACGCCTGGTATCTTTATAGTCCTGTCGGGTTTCGCCACCTCTGACTTGAGCGTCGATTTTTGT
GATGCTCGTCAGGGGGGCGGAGCCTATGGAAAAACGCCAGCAACGCGGCCTTTTTACGGTTCCTGGCCTT
TTGCTGGCCTTTTGCTCACATGT
